>Addgene plasmid #173079 | Gi-c009 | addgene full sequence | sequence record 349931 | Addgene NGS Result
ATGCACCATCATCATCATCATGTGAGCAAGGGCGAGGAGCTGTTCACCGGGGTGGTGCCCATCCTGGTCG
AGCTGGACGGCGACGTAAACGGCCACAAGTTCAGCGTGTCCGGCGAGGGCGAGGGCGATGCCACCTACGG
CAAGCTGACCCTGAAGTTCATCTGCACCACCGGCAAGCTGCCCGTGCCCTGGCCCACCCTCGTGACCACC
TTCGGCTACGGCCTGATGTGCTTCGCCCGCTACCCCGACCACATGAAGCAGCACGACTTCTTCAAGTCCG
CCATGCCCGAAGGCTACGTCCAGGAGCGCACCATCTTCTTCAAGGACGACGGCAACTACAAGACCCGCGC
CGAGGTGAAGTTCGAGGGCGACACCCTGGTGAACCGCATCGAGCTGAAGGGCATCGACTTCAAGGAGGAC
GGCAACATCCTGGGGCACAAGCTGGAGTACAACTACAACAGCCACAACGTCTATATCATGGCCGACAAGC
AGAAGAACGGCATCAAGGTGAACTTCAAGATCCGCCACAACATCGAGGACGGCAGCGTGCAGCTCGCCGA
CCACTACCAGCAGAACACCCCCATCGGCGACGGCCCCGTGCTGCTGCCCGACAACCACTACCTGAGCTAC
CAGTCCAAGCTGAGCAAAGACCCCAACGAGAAGCGCGATCACATGGTCCTGCTGGAGTTCGTGACCGCCG
CCGGGATCACTCTCGGCATGGACGAGCTGTACAAGTCTTCTGGTGTAGATCTGGGTACCGAGAACCTGTA
CTTCCAATCCATGGCGCGTGAAGTGAAGCTGCTGCTGCTGGGTGCGGGTGAAAGCGGCAAGAGCACCATT
GTTAAGCAGATGAAAATCATTCACGAAGCGGGCTACAGCGAGGAAGAGTGCAAGCAGTACAAAGCGGTGG
TTTATAGCAACACCATCCAAAGCATCATTGCGATCATTCGTGCGATGGGTCGTCTGAAAATTGACTTTGG
TGATAGCGCGCGTGCGGATGATGCGCGTCAACTGTTCGTTCTGGCGGGTGCGGCGGAAGAGGGCTTTATG
ACCGCGGAACTGGCGGGTGTGATCAAGCGTCTGTGGAAAGACAGCGGCGTTCAGGCGTGCTTTAACCGTA
GCCGTGAGTACCAACTGAACGATAGCGCGGCGTACTATCTGAACGACCTGGATCGTATCGCGCAGCCGAA
CTATATTCCGACCCAGCAAGACGTGCTGCGTACCCGTGTTAAGACCACCGGTATCGTGGAAACCCACTTC
ACCTTTAAGGACCTGCACTTCAAAATGTTTGATGTTGGTGGCCAACGTAGCGAGCGTAAGAAATGGATTC
ACTGCTTCGAGGGCGTGACCGCGATCATCTTCTGCGTTGCGCTGAGCGACTACGATCTGGTGCTGGCGGA
AGACGAAGAGATGAACCGTATGCACGAGAGCATGAAGCTGTTCGACAGCATCTGCAACAACAAATGGTTT
ACCGATACCAGCATCATTCTGTTCCTGAACAAGAAGGACCTGTTCGAAGAGAAAATCAAGAAAAGCCCGC
TGACCATTTGCTACCCGGAGTATGCGGGTAGCAACACCTACGAAGAGGCGGCGGCGTATATCCAGTGCCA
ATTCGAAGACCTGAACAAGCGTAAAGATACCAAGGAGATTTATACCCACTTTACCTGCGCGACCGACACC
AAAAACGTGCAGTTCGTTTTTGACGCGGTGACCGATGTTATCATCAAGAACAACCTGAAGGATTGCGGCC
TGTTCTAAGACGGTCTCCAGTAAAGGTGGATACGGATCCGAATTCGAGCTCCGTCGACAAGCTTGCGGCC
GCACTCGAGCACCACCACCACCACCACTGAGATCCGGCTGCTAACAAAGCCCGAAAGGAAGCTGAGTTGG
CTGCTGCCACCGCTGAGCAATAACTAGCATAACCCCTTGGGGCCTCTAAACGGGTCTTGAGGGGTTTTTT
GCTGAAAGGAGGAACTATATCCGGATTGGCGAATGGG
[124 nt withheld, positions 1998-2121]
C
[91 nt withheld, positions 2123-2213]
A
[49 nt withheld, positions 2215-2263]
CCTTTGACGTTGGAGTCCACGTTCTTT
[37 nt withheld, positions 2291-2327]
ACCCTATCTCGGTCTATTCTTTTGATTTATAAGGGATTTTGCCGATTTCGGCCTATTGGTTAAAAAATGA
GCTGATTTAACAAAAATTTAACGCGAATTTTAACAAAATATTAACGCTTACAATTTAGGTGGCACTTTTC
GGGGAAATGTGCGCGGAACCCCTATTTGTTTATTTTTCTAAATACATTCAAATATGTATCCGCTCATGAA
TTAATTCTTAGAAAAACTCATCGAGCATCAAATGAAACTGCAATTTATTCATATCAGGATTATCAATACC
ATATTTTTGAAAAAGCCGTTTCTGTAATGAAGGAGAAAACTCACCGAGGCAGTTCCATAGGATGGCAAGA
TCCTGGTATCGGTCTGCGATTCCGACTCGTCCAACATCAATACAACCTATTAATTTCCCCTCGTCAAAAA
TAAGGTTATCAAGTGAGAAATCACCATGAGTGACGACTGAATCCGGTGAGAATGGCAAAAGTTTATGCAT
TTCTTTCCAGACTTGTTCAACAGGCCAGCCATTACGCTCGTCATCAAAATCACTCGCATCAACCAAACCG
TTATTCATTCGTGATTGCGCCTGAGCGAGACGAAATACGCGATCGCTGTTAAAAGGACAATTACAAACAG
GAATCGAATGCAACCGGCGCAGGAACACTGCCAGCGCATCAACAATATTTTCACCTGAATCAGGATATTC
TTCTAATACCTGGAATGCTGTTTTCCCGGGGATCGCAGTGGTGAGTAACCATGCATCATCAGGAGTACGG
ATAAAATGCTTGATGGTCGGAAGAGGCATAAATTCCGTCAGCCAGTTTAGTCTGACCATCTCATCTGTAA
CATCATTGGCAACGCTACCTTTGCCATGTTTCAGAAACAACTCTGGCGCATCGGGCTTCCCATACAATCG
ATAGATTGTCGCACCTGATTGCCCGACATTATCGCGAGCCCATTTATACCCATATAAATCAGCATCCATG
TTGGAATTTAATCGCGGCCTAGAGCAAGACGTTTCCCGTTGAATATGGCTCATAACACCCCTTGTATTAC
TGTTTATGTAAGCAGACAGTTTTATTGTTCATGACCAAAATCCCTTAACGTGAGTTTTCGTTCCACTGAG
CGTCAGACCCCGTAGAAAAGATCAAAGGATCTTCTTGAGATCCTTTTTTTCTGCGCGTAATCTGCTGCTT
GCAAACAAAAAAACCACCGCTACCAGCGGTGGTTTGTTTGCCGGATCAAGAGCTACCAACTCTTTTTCCG
AAGGTAACTGGCTTCAGCAGAGCGCAGATACCAAATACTGTCCTTCTAGTGTAGCCGTAGTTAGGCCACC
ACTTCAAGAACTCTGTAGCACCGCCTACATACCTCGCTCTGCTAATCCTGTTACCAGTGGCTGCTGCCAG
TGGCGATAAGTCGTGTCTTACCGGGTTGGACTCAAGACGATAGTTACCGGATAAGGCGCAGCGGTCGGGC
TGAACGGGGGGTTCGTGCACACAGCCCAGCTTGGAGCGAACGACCTACACCGAACTGAGATACCTACAGC
GTGAGCTATGAGAAAGCGCCACGCTTCCCGAAGGGAGAAAGGCGGACAGGTATCCGGTAAGCGGCAGGGT
CGGAACAGGAGAGCGCACGAGGGAGCTTCCAGGGGGAAACGCCTGGTATCTTTATAGTCCTGTCGGGTTT
CGCCACCTCTGACTTGAGCGTCGATTTTTGTGATGCTCGTCAGGGGGGCGGAGCCTATGGAAAAACGCCA
GCAACGCGGCCTTTTTACGGTTCCTGGCCTTTTGCTGGCCTTTTGCTCACATGTTCTTTCCTGCGTTATC
CCCTGATTCTGTGGATAACCGTATTACCGCCTTTGAGTGAGCTGATACCGCTCGCCGCAGCCGAACGACC
GAGCGCAGCGAGTCAGTGAGCGAGGAAGCGGAAGAGCGCCTGATGCGGTATTTTCTCCTTACGCATCTGT
GCGGTATTTCACACCGCAATGGTGCACTCTCAGTACAATCTGCTCTGATGCCGCATAGTTAAGCCAGTAT
ACACTCCGCTATCGCTACGTGACTGGGTCATGGCTGCGCCCCGACACCCGCCAACACCCGCTGACGCGCC
CTGACGGGCTTGTCTGCTCCCGGCATCCGCTTACAGACAAGCTGTGACCGTCTCCGGGAGCTGCATGTGT
CAGAGGTTTTCACCGTCATCACCGAAACGCGCGAGGCAGCTGCGGTAAAGCTCATCAGCGTGGTCGTGAA
GCGATTCACAGATGTCTGCCTGTTCATCCGCGTCCAGCTCGTTGAGTTTCTCCAGAAGCGTTAATGTCTG
GCTTCTGATAAAGCGGGCCATGTTAAGGGCGGTTTTTTCCTGTTTGGTCACTGATGCCTCCGTGTAAGGG
GGATTTCTGTTCATGGGGGTAATGATACCGATGAAACGAGAGAGGATGCTCACGATACGGGTTACTGATG
ATGAACATGCCCGGTTACTGGAACGTTGTGAGGGTAAACAACTGGCGGTATGGATGCGGCGGGACCAGAG
AAAAATCACTCAGGGTCAATGCCAGCGCTTCGTTAATACAGATGTAGGTGTTCCACAGGGTAGCCAGCAG
CATCCTGCGATGCAGATCCGGAACATAATGGTGCAGGGCGCTGACTTCCGCGTTTCCAGACTTTACGAAA
CACGGAAACCGAAGACCATTCATGTTGTTGCTCAGGTCGCAGACGTTTTGCAGCAGCAGTCGCTTCACGT
TCGCTCGCGTATCGGTGATTCATTCTGCTAACCAGTAAGGCAACCCCGCCAGCCTAGCCGGGTCCTCAAC
GACAGGAGCACGATCATGCGCACCCGTGGGGCCGCCATGCCGGCGATAATGGCCTGCTTCTCGCCGAAAC
GTTTGGTGGCGGGACCAGTGACGAAGGCTTGAGCGAGGGCGTGCAAGATTCCGAATACCGCAAGCGACAG
GCCGATCATCGTCGCGCTCCAGCGAAAGCGGTCCTCGCCGAAAATGACCCAGAGCGCTGCCGGCACCTGT
CCTACGAGTTGCATGATAAAGAAGACAGTCATAAGTGCGGCGACGATAGTCATGCCCCGCGCCCACCGGA
AGGAGCTGACTGGGTTGAAGGCTCTCAAGGGCATCGGTCGAGATCCCGGTGCCTAATGAGTGAGCTAACT
TACATTAATTGCGTTGCGCTCACTGCCCGCTTTCCAGTCGGGAAACCTGTCGTGCCAGCTGCATTAATGA
ATCGGCCAACGCGCGGGGAGAGGCGGTTTGCGTATTGGGCGCCAGGGTGGTTTTTCTTTTCACCAGTGAG
ACGGGCAACAGCTGATTGCCCTTCACCGCCTGGCCCTGAGAGAGTTGCAGCAAGCGGTCCACGCTGGTTT
GCCCCAGCAGGCGAAAATCCTGTTTGATGGTGGTTAACGGCGGGATATAACATGAGCTGTCTTCGGTATC
GTCGTATCCCACTACCGAGATATCCGCACCAACGCGCAGCCCGGACTCGGTAATGGCGCGCATTGCGCCC
AGCGCCATCTGATCGTTGGCAACCAGCATCGCAGTGGGAACGATGCCCTCATTCAGCATTTGCATGGTTT
GTTGAAAACCGGACATGGCACTCCAGTCGCCTTCCCGTTCCGCTATCGGCTGAATTTGATTGCGAGTGAG
ATATTTATGCCAGCCAGCCAGACGCAGACGCGCCGAGACAGAACTTAATGGGCCCGCTAACAGCGCGATT
TGCTGGTGACCCAATGCGACCAGATGCTCCACGCCCAGTCGCGTACCGTCTTCATGGGAGAAAATAATAC
TGTTGATGGGTGTCTGGTCAGAGACATCAAGAAATAACGCCGGAACATTAGTGCAGGCAGCTTCCACAGC
AATGGCATCCTGGTCATCCAGCGGATAGTTAATGATCAGCCCACTGACGCGTTGCGCGAGAAGATTGTGC
ACCGCCGCTTTACAGGCTTCGACGCCGCTTCGTTCTACCATCGACACCACCACGCTGGCACCCAGTTGAT
CGGCGCGAGATTTAATCGCCGCGACAATTTGCGACGGCGCGTGCAGGGCCAGACTGGAGGTGGCAACGCC
AATCAGCAACGACTGTTTGCCCGCCAGTTGTTGTGCCACGCGGTTGGGAATGTAATTCAGCTCCGCCATC
GCCGCTTCCACTTTTTCCCGCGTTTTCGCAGAAACGTGGCTGGCCTGGTTCACCACGCGGGAAACGGTCT
GATAAGAGACACCGGCATACTCTGCGACATCGTATAACGTTACTGGTTTCACATTCACCACCCTGAATTG
ACTCTCTTCCGGGCGCTATCATGCCATACCGCGAAAGGTTTTGCGCCATTCGATGGTGTCCGGGATCTCG
ACGCTCTCCCTTATGCGACTCCTGCATTAGGAAGCAGCCCAGTAGTAGGTTGAGGCCGTTGAGCACCGCC
GCCGCAAGGAATGGTGCATGCAAGGAGATGGCGCCCAACAGTCCCCCGGCCACGGGGCCTGCCACCATAC
CCACGCCGAAACAAGCGCTCATGAGCCCGAAGTGGCGAGCCCGATCTTCCCCATCGGTGATGTCGGCGAT
ATAGGCGCCAGCAACCGCACCTGTGGCGCCGGTGATGCCGGCCACGATGCGTCCGGCGTAGAGGATCGAG
ATCTCGATCCCGCGAAATTAATACGACTCACTATAGGGGAATTGTGAGCGGATAACAATTCCCCTCTAGA
AATAATTTTGTTTAACTTTAAGAAGGAGATATACAT
Features (pLannotate 1.2.2; 20 found; start..end, strand, type, name):
     22..735     +  CDS            mCitrine: mCitrine is a basic (constitutively fluorescent) yellow fluorescent protein published in 2001, derived from Aequorea victoria.
    784..1755    +  CDS            GNAI1 (fragment): GNAI1_BOVIN - Experimental evidence at protein level: Swiss-Prot protein existence level 1. Guanine nucleotide-binding proteins (G proteins) function as transducers downstream of G protein-coupled receptors (GPCRs) in numerous signaling cascades. The alpha chain contains the guanine nucleotide binding site and alternates between an active, GTP-bound state and an inactive, GDP-bound state. Signaling by an activated GPCR promotes GDP release and GTP binding. The alpha subunit has a low GTPase activity that converts bound GTP to GDP, thereby terminating the signal. Both GDP release and GTP hydrol
   1830..1847    +  CDS            9xHis (fragment): 9xHis affinity tag
   1857..1906    +  CDS            SET1 (fragment): solubility-enhancement tag derived from T7 phage gene 10B
   1914..1961    +  terminator     T7 terminator: transcription terminator for bacteriophage T7 RNA polymerase
   1998..2426    +  rep_origin     f1 ori (sequence partly withheld): f1 bacteriophage origin of replication; arrow indicates direction of (+) strand synthesis
   2479..2536    +  promoter       AmpR promoter (fragment): bla
   2545..3360    -  CDS            KanR: aminoglycoside phosphotransferase; aph(3')-Ia; confers resistance to kanamycin in bacteria or G418 (Geneticin®) in eukaryotes
   3482..4070    +  rep_origin     ori: high-copy-number ColE1/pMB1/pBR322/pUC origin of replication
   4256..4395    -  misc_feature   bom: basis of mobility region from pBR322
   4497..4688    -  CDS            rop: Rop protein, which maintains plasmids at low copy number; rop
   4705..5085    +  CDS            YPB1_ECOLX: Protein predicted: Swiss-Prot protein existence level 4. From Escherichia coli.
   5157..5448    -  CDS            TcR (fragment): tetracycline efflux protein; tet; confers resistance to tetracycline
   5463..5484    -  protein_bind   CAP binding site: CAP binding activates transcription in the presence of cAMP. E. coli catabolite activator protein
   5497..6579    -  CDS            lacI: lac repressor; lacI; The lac repressor binds to the lac operator to inhibit transcription in E. coli. This inhibition can be relieved by adding lactose or isopropyl-β-D-thiogalactopyranoside (IPTG).
   6580..6657    -  promoter       lacI promoter: lacI
   6665..6944    -  CDS            TcR (fragment): tetracycline efflux protein; tet; confers resistance to tetracycline
   6966..6984    +  promoter       T7 promoter: promoter for bacteriophage T7 RNA polymerase
   6985..7009    +  protein_bind   lac operator: The lac repressor binds to the lac operator to inhibit transcription in E. coli. This inhibition can be relieved by adding lactose or isopropyl-β-D-thiogalactopyranoside (IPTG). lac repressor encoded by lacI
   7024..7046    +  RBS            RBS: efficient ribosome binding site from bacteriophage T7 gene 10 (Olins and Rangwala, 1989)
