[The description below was written by a language model from this plasmid's Addgene catalogue record and pLannotate feature annotations shown in this document.]
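Description:
Gi-c009 is a bacterial expression plasmid built on the pNIC-YFP backbone, a pET-style vector, for producing a fluorescent fusion of the human G protein alpha subunit Gαi1 (GNAI1) in E. coli. It is selected with kanamycin through an aph(3')-Ia resistance gene and replicates from a ColE1/pBR322-type origin. The bom site and rop gene are retained, which fits its catalogue listing as low copy. An f1 origin is also present, along with short tetracycline-resistance fragments and a truncated AmpR promoter that are non-functional remnants of the vector's lineage.

Expression is driven by a T7 promoter with an adjacent lac operator and the strong T7 gene 10 ribosome binding site. The plasmid carries its own lacI gene, so transcription is repressed until induction with IPTG and requires a host that supplies T7 RNA polymerase. The open reading frame begins with mCitrine, a yellow fluorescent protein contributed by the backbone, followed by full-length, codon-optimised GNAI1 inserted by ligation-independent cloning. The annotation tool matched the insert to the closely related bovine orthologue and marked it as a fragment, but the catalogue entry describes it as the complete human sequence. A T7 terminator lies downstream. A histidine-tag fragment and a piece of a solubility tag are annotated between the insert and the terminator, but the record lists only the N-terminal mCitrine tag and does not say whether these are translated as part of the fusion.

The plasmid belongs to a toolbox for studying ADP-ribosyl binding proteins. The record gives its purpose only as recombinant fusion protein expression and does not specify the assay in which the mCitrine-Gαi1 fusion is used.
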