Addgene plasmid #173079: Gi-c009
Purpose: Expression of recombinant fusion protein in E. coli
Depositing lab: Lari Lehtiö. Depositing organization: University of Oulu. Publication: A molecular toolbox for ADP-ribosyl binding proteins. Sowa ST, Galera-Prat A, Wazir S, Alanen HI, Maksimainen MM, Lehtio L. Cell Rep Methods. 2021 Dec 20;1(8):100121. doi: 10.1016/j.crmeth.2021.100121. Epub 2021 Nov 11. PubMed 34786571.
Backbone
  Vector backbone: pNIC-YFP
  Vector type: Bacterial Expression
Growth in bacteria
  Bacterial resistance: Kanamycin, 50 μg/mL
  Growth temperature: 37°C
  Growth strain: DH5alpha
  Copy number: Low Copy
Gene/Insert
  Gene/Insert name: GNAI1
  Species: H. sapiens (human)
  Mutation: full length, codon optimized
  Entrez Gene: GNAI1 (a.k.a. Gi, HG1B, NEDHISB)
  Tag / fusion protein: mCitrine (N terminal on backbone)
  Cloning method: Ligation Independent Cloning
Terms and licenses: Academic/Nonprofit Terms; Industry Terms: Not Available to Industry
Depositor comments: Please visit https://www.biorxiv.org/content/10.1101/2021.05.31.445082v2 for bioRxiv preprint.
How to cite: Gi-c009 was a gift from Lari Lehtiö (Addgene plasmid # 173079 ; http://n2t.net/addgene:173079 ; RRID:Addgene_173079)
